>Addgene plasmid #206208 | pBR BsmAIM Kan + p15A BsaIR Amp | addgene full sequence | sequence record 417255 | Addgene NGS Result p15A BsaIR Amp
CCCTGAATTCGCATCTAGATGGTAGAGCCACAAACAGCCGGTACAAGCAACGATCTCCAGGACCATCTGA
ATCATGCGCGGATGACACGAACTCACGACGGCGATCACAGACATTAACCCACAGTACAGACACTGCGACA
ACGTGGCAATTCGTCGCAATACCGTCTCACTGAACTGGCCGATAATTGCAGACGAACGTTATTGTGTAAT
CGTTAATCCGCAAATAACGTAAAAACCCGCTTCGGCGGGTTTTTTTATGGGGGGAGTTTAGGGAAAGAGC
ATTTGTCATCATGACCATGACATTAACCTATAAAAATAGGCGTATCACGAGGCCCTTTCGTCTTCACCTC
TAATACGACTCACTATAGGGAATTGTGAGCGGATAACAATTCCCCAGTACTGAGCACACTAGTTAACTTT
AAGAAGGAGACATTTGGGGAAAAAGGCCGAATATGGACAGGGTCATCCTATCTTCCTTGAGTACGCTGAA
CAGATCATTCAACACAAGGAGTACCAGGGTATGCCAGATCTGCGTTATCCGGATGGGCGTATTCAGTGGG
AGGCACCTTCTAACCGTAAATCGGGCATCTTTAAAGACACCAACATCAAGCGTCGTAAATGGTGGGAGCA
AAAAGCGATCTCCATTGGAATCGACCCTTCTTCGAATCAGTGGATCTCCAAGACAGCGAAATTAATCCAC
CCGACAATGCGTAAACCCTGTAAGAAGTGTGGACGTATTATGGATCTTCGCTACTCGTATCCCACAAAAA
ACCTGATCAAGCGCATCCGTAAGTTACCATATGTCGACGAATCTTTTGAAATCGACTCACTGGAGCATAT
TCTGAAGCTGATCAAACGCTTGGTATTACAATATGGGGACAAAGTTTATGACGATTTACCCAAGCTGTTA
ACTTGTAAAGCGGTTAAAAACATTCCTCGTTTGGGAAATGATCTGGACACGTGGTTAAACTGGATTGACT
CCGTCTATATCCCTAGCGAACCATCAATGCTGTCACCGGGAGCTATGGCTAATCCACCAGATCGCTTGGA
CGGGTTCCACTCCCTTAATGAGTGCTGTCGTAGTCATGCGGATCGTGGCCGCTGGGAAAAGAATCTTCGC
TCTTATACAACTGATCGTCGCGCATTCGAATACTGGGTCGATGGAGACTGGGTAGCGGCTGATAAATTAA
TGGGACTTATCCGTACCAATGAGCAAATCAAGAAGGAAACATGTTTAAACGATAACCACCCTGGTCCTTG
CAGTGCCGATCATATCGGTCCGATCTCTCTGGGATTTGTCCATCGTCCTGAATTTCAACTGCTTTGTAAC
TCCTGTAATTCTGCAAAGAACAACCGTATGACTTTCAGCGACGTTCAGCATCTTATCAACGCCGAAAATA
ATGGCGAAGAGGTCGCCAGTTGGTACTGTAAACATATCTGGGACTTACGCAAACATGACGTAAAGAACAA
TGAAAATGCGTTACGCCTTAGTAAGATCCTTCGTGACAACCGTCACACTGCGATGTTCATTCTTAGTGAG
CTTTTGAAAGACAATCATTATCTGTTCCTTTCAACGTTTTTAGGCCTTCAATATGCAGAGCGTTCAGTGT
CCTTTTCTAACATCAAGATTGAAAATCACATCATTACTGGGCAGATCTCGGAACAACCCCGTGACACTAA
ATATACAGAAGAACAAAAAGCTCGCCGCATGCGCATCGGCTTTGAAGCCCTTAAGAGTTACATCGAAAAG
GAGAACCGCAACGCCCTTTTGGTGATCAATGATAAGATCATCGACAAAATCAATGAAATCAAGAACATCC
TTCAGGACATTCCCGATGAATACAAGTTATTAAACGAGAAAATCAGTGAGCAATTCAATAGCGAGGAAGT
CTCTGATGAATTGTTGCGTGATTTGGTTACACACCTGCCTACGAAGGAATCAGAGCCAGCAAACTTTAAG
CTGGCGCGCAAGTATTTACAAGAGATCATGGAAATCGTAGGGGACGAACTGTCCAAGATGTGGGAGGACG
AACGCTATGTTCGCCAGACCTTTGCCGATCTGGATTGATAATAAATCCAGCAGCATTAGCATAACCCCTT
GGGGCCTCTAAACGGGTCTTGAGGGGTTTTTTGAAAAGATCAAAGGATCTTCTGTGATAGATACTCGAAC
CCCTAGCCCGCTCTTATCGGGCGGCTAGGGGTTTTTTGTCCAGGTGCTACATTGCTGCCAATGAGACGAC
GGGGTCATCACGGCTCATCATGCGCCAAACAAATGTGTGCAATACACGCTCGGATGACTGCATGATGACC
GCACTGACTGGGGACAGCAGATCCACCTAAGCCTGTGAGAGAAGCAGACACCCGACAGATCAAGGCAGTT
AACTAGTGCACTGCAGTACAGCGGCCGCGATTATCAAAAAGGATCTTCACCTAGATCCTTTTAAATTAAA
AATGAAGTTTTAAATCAATCTAAAGTATATATGAGTAAACTTGGTCTGACAGTTACCAATGCTTAATCAG
TGAGGCACCTATCTCAGCGATCTGTCTATTTCGTTCATCCATAGTTGCCTGACTCCCCGTCGTGTAGATA
ACTACGATACGGGAGGGCTTACCATCTGGCCCCAGTGCTGCAATGATACCGCGGGACCCACGCTCACCGG
CTCCAGATTTATCAGCAATAAACCAGCCAGCCGGAAGGGCCGAGCGCAGAAGTGGTCCTGCAACTTTATC
CGCCTCCATCCAGTCTATTAATTGTTGCCGGGAAGCTAGAGTAAGTAGTTCGCCAGTTAATAGTTTGCGC
AACGTTGTTGCCATTGCTACAGGCATCGTGGTGTCACGCTCGTCGTTTGGTATGGCTTCATTCAGCTCCG
GTTCCCAACGATCAAGGCGAGTTACATGATCCGCCATGTTGTGCAAAAAAGCGGTTAGCTCCTTCGGTCC
TCCGATCGTTGTCAGAAGTAAGTTGGCCGCAGTGTTATCACTCATGGTTATGGCAGCACTGCATAATTCT
CTTACTGTCATGCCATCCGTAAGATGCTTTTCTGTGACTGGTGAGTACTCAACCAAGTCATTCTGAGAAT
AGTGTATGCGGCGACCGAGTTGCTCTTGCCCGGCGTCAATACGGGATAATACCGCGCCACATAGCAGAAC
TTTAAAAGTGCTCATCATTGGAAAACGCTCTTCGGGGCGAAAACTCTCAAGGATCTTACCGCTGTTGAGA
TCCAGTTCGATGTAACCCACTCGTGCACCCAACTGATCTTCAGCATCTTTTACTTTCACCAGCGTTTCTG
GGTGAGCAAAAACAGGAAGGCAAAATGCCGCAAAAAAGGGAATAAGGGCGACACGGAAATGTTGAATACT
CATACTCTTCCTTTTTCAATATTATTGAAGCATTTATCAGGGTTATTGTCTCATGAGCGGATACATATTT
GAATGTATTTAGAAAAATAAACAAATAGGGGTTCCGCGCACATTTCCTCGAAAAGTGCCACCTGCCTGTT
CAGCTACTGACGGGGTGGTGCGTAACGGCAAAAGCACCGCCGGACATCAGCGCTAGCGGAGTGTATACTG
GCTTACTATGTTGGCACTGATGAGGGTGTCAGTGAAGTGCTTCATGTGGCAGGAGAAAAAAGGCTGCACC
GGTGCGTCAGCAGAATATGTGATACAGGATATATTCCGCTTCCTCGCTCACTGACTCGCTACGCTCGGTC
GTTCGACTGCGGCGAGCGGAAATGGCTTACGAACGGGGCGGAGATTTCCTGGAAGATGCCAGGAAGATAC
TTAACAGGGAAGTGAGAGGGCCGCGGCAAAGCCGTTTTTCCATAGGCTCCGCCCCCCTGACAAGCATCAC
GAAATCTGACGCTCAAATCAGTGGTGGCGAAACCCGACAGGACTATAAAGATACCAGGCGTTTCCCCCTG
GCGGCTCCCTCGTGCGCTCTCCTGTTCCTGCCTTTCGGTTTACCGGTGTCATTCCGCTGTTATGGCCGCG
TTTGTCTCATTCCACGCCTGACACTCAGTTCCGGGTAGGCAGTTCGCTCCAAGCTGGACTGTATGCACGA
ACCCCCCGTTCAGTCCGACCGCTGCGCCTTATCCGGTAACTATCGTCTTGAGTCCAACCCGGAAAGACAT
GCAAAAGCACCACTGGCAGCAGCCACTGGTAATTGATTTAGAGGAGTTAGTCTTGAAGTCATGCGCCGGT
TAAGGCTAAACTGAAAGGACAAGTTTTGGTGACTGCGCTCCTCCAAGCCAGTTACCTCGGTTCAAAGAGT
TGGTAGCTCAGAGAACCTTCGAAAAACCGCCCTGCAAGGCGGTTTTTTCGTTTTCAGAGCAAGAGATTAC
GCGCAGACCAAAACGATCTCAAGAAGATCATCTTATTAATCAGATAAAATATTTCTAGATTTCAGTGCAA
TTTATCTGCCGGACGCATCGTGGCCGGCATCACCGGCGCCACAGGTGCGGTTGCTGGCGCCTATATCGCC
GACATCACCGATGGGGAAGATCGGGCTCGCCACTTCGGGCTCATGAGCGCTTGTTTCGGCGTGGGTATGG
TGGCAGGCCCCGTGGCCGGGGGACTGTTGGGCGCCATCTCCTTGCATGCACCATTCCTTGCGGCGGCGGT
GCTCAACGGCCTCAACCTACTACTGGGCTGCTTCCTAATGCAGGAGTCGCATAAGGGAGAGCGTCGAGAT
CCCGGACACCATCGAATGGCGCAAAACCTTTCGCGGTATGGCATGATAGCGCCCGGAAGAGAGTCAATTC
AGGGTGGTGAATGTGAAACCAGTAACGTTATACGATGTCGCAGAGTATGCCGGTGTCTCTTATCAGACCG
TTTCCCGCGTGGTGAACCAGGCCAGCCACGTTTCTGCGAAAACGCGGGAAAAAGTGGAAGCGGCGATGGC
GGAGCTGAATTACATTCCCAACCGCGTGGCACAACAACTGGCGGGCAAACAGTCGTTGCTGATTGGCGTT
GCCACCTCCAGTCTGGCCCTGCACGCGCCGTCGCAAATTGTCGCGGCGATTAAATCTCGCGCCGATCAAC
TGGGTGCCAGCGTGGTGGTGTCGATGGTAGAACGAAGCGGCGTCGAAGCCTGTAAAGCGGCGGTGCACAA
TCTTCTCGCGCAACGCGTCAGTGGGCTGATCATTAACTATCCGCTGGATGACCAGGATGCCATTGCTGTG
GAAGCTGCCTGCACTAATGTTCCGGCGTTATTTCTTGATGTCTCTGACCAGACACCCATCAACAGTATTA
TTTTCTCCCATGAAGACGGTACGCGACTGGGCGTGGAGCATCTGGTCGCATTGGGTCACCAGCAAATCGC
GCTGTTAGCGGGCCCATTAAGTTCTGTCTCGGCGCGTCTGCGTCTGGCTGGCTGGCATAAATATCTCACT
CGCAATCAAATTCAGCCGATAGCGGAACGGGAAGGCGACTGGAGTGCCATGTCCGGTTTTCAACAAACCA
TGCAAATGCTGAATGAGGGCATCGTTCCCACTGCGATGCTGGTTGCCAACGATCAGATGGCGCTGGGCGC
AATGCGCGCCATTACCGAGTCCGGGCTGCGCGTTGGTGCGGATATCTCGGTAGTGGGATACGACGATACC
GAAGACAGCTCATGTTATATCCCGCCGTTAACCACCATCAAACAGGATTTTCGCCTGCTGGGGCAAACCA
GCGTGGACCGCTTGCTGCAACTCTCTCAGGGCCAGGCGGTGAAGGGCAATCAGCTGTTGCCCGTCTCACT
GGTGAAAAGAAAAACCACCCTGGCGCCCAATACGCAAACCGCCTCTCCCCGCGCGTTGGCCGATTCATTA
ATGCAGCTGGCACGACAGGTTTCCCGACTGGAAAGCGGGCAGTGAGCGCAACGCAATTAATGTAAGTTAG
CTCACTCATTAGGCACCGGGATCTCGACCGATGCCCTTGAGAGCCTTCAACCCAGTCAGCTCCTTCCGGT
GGGCGCGGGGCATGACTATCGTCGCCGCACTTATGACTGTCTTCTTTATCATGCAACTCGTAGGACAGGT
GCCGGCAGCGCTCTGGGTCATTTTCGGCGAGGACCGCTTTCGCTGGAGCGCGACGATGATCGGCCTGTCG
CTTGCGGTATTCGGAATCTTGCACGCCCTCGCTCAAGCCTTCGTCACTGGTCCCGCCACCAAACGTTTCG
GCGAGAAGCAGGCCATTATCGCCGGCATGCTTCAAATGTAGCACCGCGGCCGC
Features (pLannotate 1.2.2; 15 found; start..end, strand, type, name):
    351..369     +  promoter       T7 promoter: promoter for bacteriophage T7 RNA polymerase
    369..393     +  protein_bind   lac operator: The lac repressor binds to the lac operator to inhibit transcription in E. coli. This inhibition can be relieved by adding lactose or isopropyl-β-D-thiogalactopyranoside (IPTG). lac repressor encoded by lacI
    413..430     +  RBS            RBS (fragment): efficient ribosome binding site from bacteriophage T7 gene 10 (Olins and Rangwala, 1989)
   2087..2133    +  terminator     T7 terminator: transcription terminator for bacteriophage T7 RNA polymerase
   2503..3363    -  CDS            AmpR: β-lactamase; bla; confers resistance to ampicillin, carbenicillin, and related antibiotics
   3364..3468    -  promoter       AmpR promoter: bla
   3495..3555    +  mobile_element IS1 (fragment): prokaryotic transposable element IS1
   3549..3575    +  misc_feature   bom (fragment): basis of mobility region from pBR322
   3674..3729    -  rep_origin     RSF ori (fragment): Plasmids containing the RSF 1030 origin of replication can be propagated in E. coli cells that contain additional plasmids with compatible origins.
   3817..4362    -  rep_origin     p15A ori: Plasmids containing the medium-copy-number p15A origin of replication can be propagated in E. coli cells that contain a second plasmid with the ColE1 origin.
   4418..4687    +  CDS            TcR (fragment): tetracycline efflux protein; tet; confers resistance to tetracycline
   4695..4772    +  promoter       lacI promoter: lacI
   4773..5855    +  CDS            lacI: lac repressor; lacI; The lac repressor binds to the lac operator to inhibit transcription in E. coli. This inhibition can be relieved by adding lactose or isopropyl-β-D-thiogalactopyranoside (IPTG).
   5868..5889    +  protein_bind   CAP binding site: CAP binding activates transcription in the presence of cAMP. E. coli catabolite activator protein
   5904..6189    +  CDS            TcR (fragment): tetracycline efflux protein; tet; confers resistance to tetracycline
