>Addgene plasmid #206208 | pBR BsmAIM Kan + p15A BsaIR Amp | addgene full sequence | sequence record 417256 | Addgene NGS Result pBR BsmAIM Kan
AGCGCCCAATACGCAAACCGCCTCTCCCCGCGCGTTGGCCGATTCATTAATGCAGCTGGCACGACAGGTT
TCCCGACTGGAAAGCGGGCAGTGAGCGCAACGCAATTAATGTGAGTTAGCTCACTCATTAGGCACCCCAG
GCTTTACACTTTATGCTTCCGGCTCGTATGTTGTGTGGAATTGTGAGCGGATAACAATTTCACACAGGAA
ACAGCTATGAACGGAGGAGCTTGCGTCAAGGAAAATACGGAGATTAATATCGACATTAAGAAAGCTGCGC
TTTGGGATACTATTCGTAACAAAAGTCAGTTCCTGGAGACCCAAATGGATCCGCTTGAGCGCAAGCGCAC
GGGCTCATACTTTACGGCGTTAGAACTGACTGACGTGATGATGCAGGAATTGGTCAGTTACATCCTTAAA
AGTGATAAAGATATCACGGAATTGAAATTTCTGGAGCCGTGTGTAGGGACGGGGAACTTCGTATTTTCAT
ATCTTAAGGAAATTAGTAAATTGCAACTGCACAAAGAACAGATCGAAACACTGATCAATAATATTTACGT
TGCAGACATCAACCAAACGGCTTTGTTAGAGTACAAAAAACTTCTTAGCAAATTCGCAAAACTGTACTTC
GACATTGATTTGTCCGAAGAGTACTTTAACTCACACATTGGATCCGCTCTGTTAATTGACGTCGCCGCAG
AACAACCGGAGTACATTAAGATTACGGATGTATTTCCCGATGAGGTAGTTAAGGAAGGTTTTGACATTGT
TGTTACCAATCCTCCCTACAAGAACTTAAAGGCGGAGAAGGGCCAATATTCTAATGACTTGGAATATGAA
ATCGACCGTGCTCGCTATGCTGAAATTAAGAAGATGGTCAAGCGCATCTTCAACTACTCCACAGATGGAG
TGTTAAATCTTTACAAGCTTTTCGTAGAAGAAATTATCGATAAGTACGCTAACCCAAATGGTTTTGTATC
ATTGTTGATTCCGTCATCTATCTTAACGGACAAAACTTGCACTAAATTGCGTACCCACATGTTGGTCGAC
TCAAACATCCTTTCAATTAAAATGATTAACGAAGGTAGCGGATACATTGATGCCCAACAAGCTTTGTCCG
CGATTCTGATTCAGAAAGGTAAGCGTACAGAAAGTATCAAGGTAACCAAAGATTATTCAAACAACCCTAA
CCAGATCACAGATATCAATATGGAGGACATTTTGAATGAAAATACCGGCAATGCTATTTTTGCGATCAAT
AACCATGAATATTTTATTTTAAAGCAGCTTCGTAAGTTTCCTGTAGTAAAAGACTTAGACTTCATTATCA
ATCTGCGTGGTGAGTTGGACCTTACGGCGAACAAGGATAGTATTGTCAACATTGACACTGGCTACCCCCT
GCTTCGTGGCCGCAATATCGGCTATTATGAAATTCTGGACACCTGTTCCGGTGAATTTGTATCCAAGGAC
TTTATCGAAAACTCAAAGAAATCCCGCTATATCAAAGAGAAACGCATTGTATGTCAGCAGGTCGTGAACA
TGAAGAAGGAGCGCCGCGTGACCTTTGCGCTGGTAGAGGAGAACTACGTTCTTGGAAACTCCTGTAATTT
TATCAGCGTAATGGACAATGACTATAACATCGATTTATACGCTATTCTTGGCCTGTTCAACACTAGTATC
ATTAACTGGTTGTTTAAACTTACCAGCTCGAATAACCACGTGAATAACTATGAAATCGACTGTTTCCCCG
TGCCAATCGGAAGCCCCTATCTGAACAAGATTTCTAACCTTGTGAAGAAATATTTGTCCAACAAAGATTC
ATCCTTACTTGAAAAAATCGAAGAGTATGCATACATCGCCTATGGAATTCGTGAGGCGAAGGAGGATAAC
GAAGATAAGGACGATATTGCTAATCTGAAAGAAACTAATGATATTATTAAGAAGTATTATTCAGCTATTA
AACACGTCTTACCGTCGATTACACTTGAGGACTCAGTCAGTATTCTTGAGGGACAATCCAGTATTGAGAG
CTTTATCCTTCAGTCTGGCGTAGAGTTGGATAAATACACTCGTAATATTGTGTTGGGTATCACTGACAAA
TACATGAAGATCAAGAAGGGGGAAATCCTTAATCATACGACGTTCAAATTGAGTGACCTTGATCTGGAAA
TGATCCGTTCAGTACCGCCCGGGGGTAATTGGAAAGATATCCCTATTGAAACTGTAAAGAAATTTAAGCG
TCTGATGCGCATCACGGAGACAGGGGGACGCACAACACTTTATGGCCGCATTGACTATGACAAGCCGAGT
TATACCATTACGACCTACTTTAACCGCCCTGGCAACGGTACTTATGTCCACCCAGTTCACGATCGTGTCT
TGTCAGTCCGCGAGGCGGCACGTTTCCAGTGTTTTAAGGATGATTACTATTTTTACGGAAACAAGACTCA
AATGCTTAAACAAGTGGGAAACGCAGTTCCAACTATTTTGGCGTACCAGATTGCAAAGAAAATCGTTGAC
AAGACGGGGTGCCGTAAATCGATTGACTTGTTCTGTGGAGCAGGGGGACTGACAGCCGGGTTTAAAGAAG
CGGGCATTCAGTCGGTACTGTGTAACGATATTGAGGAATCGGCATGTATTACCCTGAAGATTAATAACCC
GGAGATTAAGGTTTTATGCGGAGATATTAGCCAACACGAAACAAAAGAACACATTGTAAACGTTGCAATC
AACGAGGATGTGGACATCATTTGTGGAGGACCGCCATGTCAAGGATTTTCCATGGCTGGACTGCGTTTGA
CGGATGATCCCCGCAACCAACTTTTCAAAGAGTTTATCGAAATCGTAAGTCGTGTTAAACCGAAAGTGAT
TGTCTTTGAGAATGTAGAAGGGATTCTTTCCTTCCAATCTGGCAAAGTCTACCGTGCGATCCTTGAGATG
TTTTCCGAGATTGGGTACTTTACGGAAGGCCGTACGCTTATGTCTAGCGACTATGCAGTTCCGCAGAAAC
GCAAGCGCGTCTTTATTATCTGCACGCGTGACGACATGGATGTAAAACCTGCCGATTTGTTCCCCACACC
AATTACCGAGGAGCCAGAATGCCAGATTACAGCACGTGACACGATTAAAGATTTGGAAAACATTCAATGT
GACGAGAAAGCGTGTTACGTCAAAGTTGAGCACGAAAGCGACATTCTTAAAGTATTTAAAGGCAAGATGA
CGTATCAGGAAATTTACTAA
[103 nt withheld, positions 3241-3343]
C
[91 nt withheld, positions 3345-3435]
A
[49 nt withheld, positions 3437-3485]
CCTTTGACGTTGGAGTCCACGTTCTTT
[37 nt withheld, positions 3513-3549]
ACCCTATCTCGGTCTATTCTTTTGATTTATAAGGGATTTTGCCGATTTCGGCCTATTGGTTAAAAAATGA
GCTGATTTAACAAAAATTTAACGCGAATTTTAACAAAATTCAGGGCGCAAGGGCTGCTAAAGGAAGCGGA
ACACGTAGAAAGCCAGTCCGCAGAAACGGTGCTGACCCCGGATGAATGTCAGCTACTGGGCTATCTGGAC
AAGGGAAAACGCAAGCGCAAAGAGAAAGCAGGTAGCTTGCAGTGGGCTTACATGGCGATAGCTAGACTGG
GCGGTTTTATGGACAGCAAGCGAACCGGAATTGCCAGCTGGGGCGCCCTCTGGTAAGGTTGGGAAGCCCT
GCAAAGTAAACTGGATGGCTTTCTTGCCGCCAAGGATCTGATGGCGCAGGGGATCAAGATCTGATCAAGA
GACAGGATGAGGATCGTTTCGCATGATTGAACAAGATGGATTGCACGCAGGTTCTCCGGCCGCTTGGGTG
GAGAGGCTATTCGGCTATGACTGGGCACAACAGACAATCGGCTGCTCTGATGCCGCCGTGTTCCGGCTGT
CAGCGCAGGGGCGCCCGGTTCTTTTTGTCAAGACCGACCTGTCCGGTGCCCTGAATGAACTGCAGGACGA
GGCAGCGCGGCTATCGTGGCTGGCCACGACGGGCGTTCCTTGCGCAGCTGTGCTCGACGTTGTCACTGAA
GCGGGAAGGGACTGGCTGCTATTGGGCGAAGTGCCGGGGCAGGATCTCCTGTCATCCCACCTTGCTCCTG
CCGAGAAAGTATCCATCATGGCTGATGCAATGCGGCGGCTGCATACGCTTGATCCGGCTACCTGCCCATT
CGACCACCAAGCGAAACATCGCATCGAGCGAGCACGTACTCGGATGGAAGCCGGTCTTGTCGATCAGGAT
GATCTGGACGAAGAGCATCAGGGGCTCGCGCCAGCCGAACTGTTCGCCAGGCTCAAGGCGCGCATGCCCG
ACGGCGAGGATCTCGTCGTGACCCATGGCGATGCCTGCTTGCCGAATATCATGGTGGAAAATGGCCGCTT
TTCTGGATTCATCGACTGTGGCCGGCTGGGTGTGGCGGACCGCTATCAGGACATAGCGTTGGCTACCCGT
GATATTGCTGAAGAGCTTGGCGGCGAATGGGCTGACCGCTTCCTCGTGCTTTACGGTATCGCCGCTCCCG
ATTCGCAGCGCATCGCCTTCTATCGCCTTCTTGACGAGTTCTTCTGAATTGAAAAAGGAAGAGTATGAGT
ATTCAACATTTCCGTGTCGCCCTTATTCCCTTTTTTGCGGCATTTTGCCTTCCTGTTATGACATGCAGAT
ATTTCTATTTCCGAAATAGACAGATCGCTGAGATAGGTGCCTCACTGATTAAGCATTGGTAACTGTCAGA
CCAAGTTTACTCATATATACTTTAGATTGATTTAAAACTTCATTTTTAATTTAAAAGGATCTAGGTGAAG
ATCCTTTTTGATAATCTCATGACCAAAATCCCTTAACGTGAGTTTTCGTTCCACTGAGCGTCAGACCCCG
TAGAAAAGATCAAAGGATCTTCTTGAGATCCTTTTTTTCTGCGCGTAATCTGCTGCTTGCAAACAAAAAA
ACCACCGCTACCAGCGGTGGTTTGTTTGCCGGATCAAGAGCTACCAACTCTTTTTCCGAAGGTAACTGGC
TTCAGCAGAGCGCAGATACCAAATACTGTTCTTCTAGTGTAGCCGTAGTTAGGCCACCACTTCAAGAACT
CTGTAGCACCGCCTACATACCTCGCTCTGCTAATCCTGTTACCAGTGGCTGCTGCCAGTGGCGATAAGTC
GTGTCTTACCGGGTTGGACTCAAGACGATAGTTACCGGATAAGGCGCAGCGGTCGGGCTGAACGGGGGGT
TCGTGCACACAGCCCAGCTTGGAGCGAACGACCTACACCGAACTGAGATACCTACAGCGTGAGCTATGAG
AAAGCGCCACGCTTCCCGAAGGGAGAAAGGCGGACAGGTATCCGGTAAGCGGCAGGGTCGGAACAGGAGA
GCGCACGAGGGAGCTTCCAGGGGGAAACGCCTGGTATCTTTATAGTCCTGTCGGGTTTCGCCACCTCTGA
CTTGAGCGTCGATTTTTGTGATTCTCGTCAGGGGGGCGGAGCCTATGGAAAAACGCCAGCAACGCGGCCT
TTTTACGGTTCCTGGCCTTTTGCTGGCCTTTTGCTCACATGTTCTTTCCTGCGTTATCCCCTGATTCTGT
GGATAACCGTATTACCGCCTTTGAGTGAGCTGATACCGCTCGCCGCAGCCGAACGACCAAGCGCAGCGAG
TCAGTGAGCGAGGAAGCGGAAG
Features (pLannotate 1.2.2; 13 found; start..end, strand, type, name):
      2..94      +  CDS            lacI (fragment): lac repressor; lacI; The lac repressor binds to the lac operator to inhibit transcription in E. coli. This inhibition can be relieved by adding lactose or isopropyl-β-D-thiogalactopyranoside (IPTG).
    107..128     +  protein_bind   CAP binding site: CAP binding activates transcription in the presence of cAMP. E. coli catabolite activator protein
    143..173     +  promoter       lac promoter: promoter for the E. coli lac operon
    181..197     +  protein_bind   lac operator: The lac repressor binds to the lac operator to inhibit transcription in E. coli. This inhibition can be relieved by adding lactose or isopropyl-β-D-thiogalactopyranoside (IPTG). lac repressor encoded by lacI
   2374..2514    +  CDS            mthTIM (fragment): MTHT_METTF - Experimental evidence at protein level: Swiss-Prot protein existence level 1. This methylase recognizes the double-stranded sequence GGCC, causes specific methylation on C-3 on both strands, and protects the DNA from cleavage by the MthTI endonuclease. From Methanothermobacter thermautotrophicus (Methanobacterium thermoformicicum).
   2542..3141    +  CDS            haeIIIM (fragment): MTH3_HAEAE - Experimental evidence at protein level: Swiss-Prot protein existence level 1. This methylase recognizes the double-stranded sequence GGCC, causes specific methylation on C-3 on both strands, and protects the DNA from cleavage by the HaeIII endonuclease. From Haemophilus aegyptius.
   3241..3648    +  rep_origin     f1 ori (sequence partly withheld): f1 bacteriophage origin of replication; arrow indicates direction of (+) strand synthesis
   3661..3960    +  CDS            tnpA (fragment): TN5P_ECOLX - Also known as tnp. Experimental evidence at protein level: Swiss-Prot protein existence level 1. Mediates transposition of transposon Tn5 by a 'cut and paste' mechanism. First, the monomeric transposase binds the 19 bp inverted DNA repeats flanking the transposon. Then, dimerization of the DNA- bound transposase creates a synaptic DNA complex. After nicking of the first DNA strand, excision of the transposon proceeds through a series of intermediates. The transposase then mediates the insertion of the transposon at a new site by strand transfer. The activity of the wild- type tran
   3992..4783    +  CDS            neo: KKA2_KLEPN - Also known as kan, nptII. Experimental evidence at protein level: Swiss-Prot protein existence level 1. Resistance to kanamycin, neomycin, paromomycin, ribostamycin, butirosin and gentamicin B. From Klebsiella pneumoniae.
   4787..4803    +  promoter       AmpR promoter (fragment): bla
   4804..4866    +  CDS            AmpR (fragment): β-lactamase; bla; confers resistance to ampicillin, carbenicillin, and related antibiotics
   4891..4940    +  CDS            bla(M) (fragment): β-lactamase lacking the signal sequence; bla(M); allows cytosolic expression of β-lactamase
   5112..5700    +  rep_origin     ori: high-copy-number ColE1/pMB1/pBR322/pUC origin of replication
