[The description below was written by a language model from this plasmid's Addgene catalogue record and pLannotate feature annotations shown in this document.]
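Description:
pBR BsmAIM Kan + p15A BsaIR Amp is a two-plasmid bacterial expression system held together in a single E. coli strain, designed to produce the type IIS restriction endonuclease BsaI while protecting the host genome from it. Both plasmids must be co-selected, one with kanamycin and the other with ampicillin. They coexist because they carry compatible replication origins, and each has its own sequence record and feature table.

The 6.2 kb p15A BsaIR Amp plasmid replicates from the medium-copy p15A origin and carries an intact β-lactamase gene with its own promoter. Its expression cassette consists of a T7 promoter followed directly by a lac operator, a T7 gene 10 ribosome binding site and a T7 terminator. The roughly 1.6 kb unannotated stretch between these elements presumably holds the BsaIR open reading frame, which the annotation tool did not recognise. A full lacI gene with its promoter supplies repressor, making expression IPTG-inducible as the record states. Fragments of TcR, IS1, bom and RSF ori are backbone remnants.

The 5.9 kb pBR BsmAIM Kan plasmid, built on a modified pCR2.1 TOPO backbone, has a ColE1/pMB1-type origin, an f1 origin and a neo gene for kanamycin resistance; only fragments of bla remain. A lac promoter and operator lie upstream of a large region in which only partial homologies to cytosine methyltransferases (MthTI and HaeIII methylases) were detected, consistent with it encoding the BsmAI methyltransferase. The record describes its expression as constitutive. The methylase presumably modifies sites overlapping the BsaI recognition sequence, so that the toxic endonuclease is tolerated. The associated work concerns producing molecular biology reagents without purification.
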