Addgene plasmid #206208: pBR BsmAIM Kan + p15A BsaIR Amp
Purpose: Contains two plasmids. Constitutive expression of BsmAIM and inducible expression of BsaIR
Depositing lab: Andrew Ellington. Depositing organization: University of Texas at Austin. Publication: Producing molecular biology reagents without purification. Bhadra S, Nguyen V, Torres JA, Kar S, Fadanka S, Gandini C, Akligoh H, Paik I, Maranhao AC, Molloy J, Ellington AD. PLoS One. 2021 Jun 1;16(6):e0252507. doi: 10.1371/journal.pone.0252507. eCollection 2021. PubMed 34061896.
Backbone
  Vector backbone: Modified pCR2.1 TOPO (pBR BsmAIM Kan) and p15A origin plasmid (p15A BsaIR Amp)
  Vector type: Bacterial Expression
Growth in bacteria
  Bacterial resistance: Ampicillin and Kanamycin, 100 & 50 μg/mL
  Growth temperature: 30°C
  Growth strain: DH5alpha
  Growth instructions: Both Ampicillin and Kanamycin must be used to ensure selection for bacteria containing both plasmids.
  Copy number: Unknown
Gene/Insert
  Gene/Insert name: BsamAIM and BsaIR
  Cloning method: Gibson Cloning
  Sequencing primers: 5′ TAATACGACTCACTATAGGG
Terms and licenses: Academic/Nonprofit Terms; Industry Terms: Not Available to Industry
Depositor comments: Please take both plasmid sequences into account when performing sequencing and digest assays.
How to cite: pBR BsmAIM Kan + p15A BsaIR Amp was a gift from Andrew Ellington (Addgene plasmid # 206208 ; http://n2t.net/addgene:206208 ; RRID:Addgene_206208)
